Addgene plasmid #141972: TFORF2212
Purpose: Lentiviral vector for overexpressing transcription factor ORFs with unique 24-bp barcodes. Barcodes facilitate identification of transcription factors in pooled screens.
Depositing lab: Feng Zhang. Depositing organization: Broad Institute. Publication: A transcription factor atlas of directed differentiation. Joung J, Ma S, Tay T, Geiger-Schuller KR, Kirchgatterer PC, Verdine VK, Guo B, Arias-Garcia MA, Allen WE, Singh A, Kuksenko O, Abudayyeh OO, Gootenberg JS, Fu Z, Macrae RK, Buenrostro JD, Regev A, Zhang F. Cell. 2023 Jan 5;186(1):209-229.e26. doi: 10.1016/j.cell.2022.11.026. PubMed 36608654.
Backbone
  Vector backbone: pLX_TRC317
  Backbone manufacturer: Broad Institute Genetic Perturbation Platform
  Backbone size w/o insert (bp): 8264
  Vector type: Mammalian Expression, Lentiviral
  Selectable markers: Puromycin
Growth in bacteria
  Bacterial resistance: Ampicillin, 100 μg/mL
  Growth temperature: 37°C
  Growth strain: NEB Stable
  Copy number: High Copy
Gene/Insert
  Gene/Insert name: CREB3L3
  Species: H. sapiens (human)
  Insert size (bp): 1481
  Entrez Gene: CREB3L3 (a.k.a. CREB-H, CREBH, HYST1481)
  Promoter: EF1a
  Cloning method: Unknown
  Sequencing primers: 5′ GGGTGGAGACTGAAGTTAGGCCAG; 3′ CACATAGCGTAAAAGGAGCAACATAG
Terms and licenses: Academic/Nonprofit Terms; Industry Terms: Not Available to Industry
Depositor comments: NM_001271996,ENST00000602257 . The transcription factor ORF portion of this plasmid was synthesized by Genewiz. Please test multiple small colonies in case of plasmid recombination. To make this collection available in a timely manner, a portion of this collection was not fully sequenced by Addgene. If an Addgene verified full plasmid sequence is not available, please contact us prior to placing an order to request the full sequence.
How to cite: TFORF2212 was a gift from Feng Zhang (Addgene plasmid # 141972 ; http://n2t.net/addgene:141972 ; RRID:Addgene_141972)
