[The description below was written by a language model from this plasmid's Addgene catalogue record and pLannotate feature annotations shown in this document.]
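Description:
TFORF2212 is a third-generation-style, self-inactivating lentiviral expression plasmid built on the pLX_TRC317 backbone and carrying the human transcription factor CREB3L3 (also called CREBH). It belongs to a barcoded transcription factor ORF collection in which each ORF is paired with a unique 24-bp barcode, so that the factor delivered to a cell can be identified in pooled overexpression screens. In bacteria the plasmid replicates from a high-copy ColE1/pUC-type origin and is selected with ampicillin through the bla gene. An f1 origin and remnants of a lac/lacZα cloning region flanked by T7 and T3 promoters are also present in the backbone. The depositor notes a risk of recombination, as is common for LTR-containing plasmids.

The viral cassette begins with an RSV promoter fused to a truncated HIV-1 5' LTR, which drives Tat-independent production of genomic RNA in packaging cells. This is followed by the Ψ packaging signal with a gag fragment, the RRE for Rev-dependent nuclear export, and a cPPT/CTS element. An SV40 early promoter/origin drives the puromycin N-acetyltransferase gene for selection of transduced mammalian cells. Downstream, the strong constitutive EF-1α promoter drives the CREB3L3 coding sequence, and a WPRE enhances transcript stability and expression. The ΔU3 3' LTR inactivates the viral promoter after integration, and an SV40 polyadenylation signal lies beyond it. The barcode is not annotated in the feature table; it may lie in the short region between the ORF and WPRE, where only a small U6 promoter fragment is called. The annotated sequence length matches backbone plus insert, and the ORF corresponds to a specific CREB3L3 transcript isoform that was produced synthetically.
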