Features (pLannotate 1.2.2; 31 found; start..end, strand, type, name):
      5..231     +  promoter       RSV promoter: Rous sarcoma virus enhancer/promoter
    232..412     +  LTR            5' LTR (truncated): truncated 5' long terminal repeat (LTR) from HIV-1
    459..584     +  misc_feature   HIV-1 Ψ: packaging signal of human immunodeficiency virus type 1
    568..931     +  CDS            HIV-1 gag (fragment): gag protein from human immunodeficiency virus 1; gag
   1077..1310    +  misc_feature   RRE: The Rev response element (RRE) of HIV-1 allows for Rev-dependent mRNA export from the nucleus to the cytoplasm.
   1687..1713    +  CDS            Rev (fragment): human immunodeficiency virus 1 (HIV-1) Rev protein; rev; enhances nuclear export of unspliced and incompletely spliced viral mRNAs
   1720..1743    +  promoter       SV40 promoter (fragment): SV40 early promoter
   1744..1815    +  promoter       SV40 promoter (fragment): SV40 enhancer and early promoter
   1839..1974    +  rep_origin     SV40 ori: SV40 origin of replication
   2020..2616    +  CDS            PuroR (fragment): puromycin N-acetyltransferase; pac from Streptomyces; confers resistance to puromycin
   2665..2782    +  misc_feature   cPPT/CTS: central polypurine tract and central termination sequence of HIV-1
   2847..2913    +  CDS            small t antigen (fragment): SV40 (simian virus 40) small t antigen
   2920..4098    +  promoter       EF-1α promoter: strong constitutive promoter for human elongation factor EF-1α
   4115..5491    +  CDS            CREB3L3: CR3L3_HUMAN - Also known as CREBH. Experimental evidence at protein level: Swiss-Prot protein existence level 1. Transcription factor that may act during endoplasmic reticulum stress by activating unfolded protein response target genes. Activated in response to cAMP stimulation. In vitro, binds to the cAMP response element (CRE) and box-B element. Activates transcription through box-B element. Activates transcription through CRE (By similarity). May function synergistically with ATF6. In acute inflammatory response, may activate expression of acute phase response (APR) genes. May be involved i
   5507..5560    +  promoter       U6 promoter (fragment): RNA polymerase III promoter for human U6 snRNA
   5602..6190    +  misc_feature   WPRE: woodchuck hepatitis virus posttranscriptional regulatory element
   6241..6260    +  misc_feature   cPPT/CTS (fragment): central polypurine tract and central termination sequence of HIV-1
   6262..6495    +  LTR            3' LTR (ΔU3): self-inactivating 3' long terminal repeat (LTR) from HIV-1
   6573..6694    +  polyA_signal   SV40 poly(A) signal: SV40 polyadenylation signal
   6734..6869    +  rep_origin     SV40 ori: SV40 origin of replication
   6890..6908    -  promoter       T7 promoter: promoter for bacteriophage T7 RNA polymerase
   6916..7071    +  CDS            lacZα (fragment): LacZα fragment of β-galactosidase; lacZ fragment
   7076..7504    +  rep_origin     f1 ori (sequence partly withheld): f1 bacteriophage origin of replication; arrow indicates direction of (+) strand synthesis
   7557..7661    +  promoter       AmpR promoter: bla
   7662..8522    +  CDS            AmpR: β-lactamase; bla; confers resistance to ampicillin, carbenicillin, and related antibiotics
   8693..9281    +  rep_origin     ori: high-copy-number ColE1/pMB1/pBR322/pUC origin of replication
   9464..9556    +  CDS            lacI (fragment): lac repressor; lacI; The lac repressor binds to the lac operator to inhibit transcription in E. coli. This inhibition can be relieved by adding lactose or isopropyl-β-D-thiogalactopyranoside (IPTG).
   9569..9590    +  protein_bind   CAP binding site: CAP binding activates transcription in the presence of cAMP. E. coli catabolite activator protein
   9605..9635    +  promoter       lac promoter: promoter for the E. coli lac operon
   9643..9659    +  protein_bind   lac operator: The lac repressor binds to the lac operator to inhibit transcription in E. coli. This inhibition can be relieved by adding lactose or isopropyl-β-D-thiogalactopyranoside (IPTG). lac repressor encoded by lacI
   9704..9722    +  promoter       T3 promoter: promoter for bacteriophage T3 RNA polymerase
>Addgene plasmid #141972 | TFORF2212 | addgene full sequence | sequence record 391433 | Addgene NGS Result
TTAATGTAGTCTTATGCAATACTCTTGTAGTCTTGCAACATGGTAACGATGAGTTAGCAACATGCCTTAC
AAGGAGAGAAAAAGCACCGTGCATGCCGATTGGTGGAAGTAAGGTGGTACGATCGTGCCTTATTAGGAAG
GCAACAGACGGGTCTGACATGGATTGGACGAACCACTGAATTGCCGCATTGCAGAGATATTGTATTTAAG
TGCCTAGCTCGATACATAAACGGGTCTCTCTGGTTAGACCAGATCTGAGCCTGGGAGCTCTCTGGCTAAC
TAGGGAACCCACTGCTTAAGCCTCAATAAAGCTTGCCTTGAGTGCTTCAAGTAGTGTGTGCCCGTCTGTT
GTGTGACTCTGGTAACTAGAGATCCCTCAGACCCTTTTAGTCAGTGTGGAAAATCTCTAGCAGTGGCGCC
CGAACAGGGACTTGAAAGCGAAAGGGAAACCAGAGGAGCTCTCTCGACGCAGGACTCGGCTTGCTGAAGC
GCGCACGGCAAGAGGCGAGGGGCGGCGACTGGTGAGTACGCCAAAAATTTTGACTAGCGGAGGCTAGAAG
GAGAGAGATGGGTGCGAGAGCGTCAGTATTAAGCGGGGGAGAATTAGATCGCGATGGGAAAAAATTCGGT
TAAGGCCAGGGGGAAAGAAAAAATATAAATTAAAACATATAGTATGGGCAAGCAGGGAGCTAGAACGATT
CGCAGTTAATCCTGGCCTGTTAGAAACATCAGAAGGCTGTAGACAAATACTGGGACAGCTACAACCATCC
CTTCAGACAGGATCAGAAGAACTTAGATCATTATATAATACAGTAGCAACCCTCTATTGTGTGCATCAAA
GGATAGAGATAAAAGACACCAAGGAAGCTTTAGACAAGATAGAGGAAGAGCAAAACAAAAGTAAGACCAC
CGCACAGCAAGCGGCCGCTGATCTTCAGACCTGGAGGAGGAGATATGAGGGACAATTGGAGAAGTGAATT
ATATAAATATAAAGTAGTAAAAATTGAACCATTAGGAGTAGCACCCACCAAGGCAAAGAGAAGAGTGGTG
CAGAGAGAAAAAAGAGCAGTGGGAATAGGAGCTTTGTTCCTTGGGTTCTTGGGAGCAGCAGGAAGCACTA
TGGGCGCAGCGTCAATGACGCTGACGGTACAGGCCAGACAATTATTGTCTGGTATAGTGCAGCAGCAGAA
CAATTTGCTGAGGGCTATTGAGGCGCAACAGCATCTGTTGCAACTCACAGTCTGGGGCATCAAGCAGCTC
CAGGCAAGAATCCTGGCTGTGGAAAGATACCTAAAGGATCAACAGCTCCTGGGGATTTGGGGTTGCTCTG
GAAAACTCATTTGCACCACTGCTGTGCCTTGGAATGCTAGTTGGAGTAATAAATCTCTGGAACAGATTTG
GAATCACACGACCTGGATGGAGTGGGACAGAGAAATTAACAATTACACAAGCTTAATACACTCCTTAATT
GAAGAATCGCAAAACCAGCAAGAAAAGAATGAACAAGAATTATTGGAATTAGATAAATGGGCAAGTTTGT
GGAATTGGTTTAACATAACAAATTGGCTGTGGTATATAAAATTATTCATAATGATAGTAGGAGGCTTGGT
AGGTTTAAGAATAGTTTTTGCTGTACTTTCTATAGTGAATAGAGTTAGGCAGGGATATTCACCATTATCG
TTTCAGACCCACCTCCCAACCCCGAGGGGACCCATGCATTGCATCTCAATTAGTCAGCAACCAGGTGTGG
AAAGTCCCCAGGCTCCCCAGCAGGCAGAAGTATGCAAAGCATGCGTCTCAATTAGTCAGCAACCATAGTC
CCGCCCCTAACTCCGCCCATCCCGCCCCTAACTCCGCCCAGTTCCGCCCATTCTCCGCCCCATGGCTGAC
TAATTTTTTTTATTTATGCAGAGGCCGAGGCCGCCTCGGCCTCTGAGCTATTCCAGAAGTAGTGAGGAGG
CTTTTTTGGAGGCCTAGGCTTTTGCAAAAAGCTTTCTAGAGGTACCACCGGAGCTTACCATGACCGAGTA
CAAGCCCACGGTGCGCCTCGCCACCCGCGACGACGTCCCCAGGGCCGTACGCACCCTCGCCGCCGCGTTC
GCCGACTACCCCGCCACGCGCCACACCGTCGATCCGGACCGCCACATCGAGCGGGTCACCGAGCTGCAAG
AACTCTTCCTCACGCGCGTCGGGCTCGACATCGGCAAGGTGTGGGTCGCGGACGACGGCGCCGCCGTGGC
GGTCTGGACCACGCCGGAGAGCGTCGAAGCGGGGGCGGTGTTCGCCGAGATCGGCCCGCGCATGGCCGAG
TTGAGCGGTTCCCGGCTGGCCGCGCAGCAACAGATGGAAGGCCTCCTGGCGCCGCACCGGCCCAAGGAGC
CCGCGTGGTTCCTGGCCACCGTCGGCGTCTCGCCCGACCACCAGGGCAAGGGTCTGGGCAGCGCCGTCGT
GCTCCCCGGAGTGGAGGCGGCCGAGCGCGCCGGGGTGCCCGCCTTCCTGGAGACCTCCGCGCCCCGCAAC
CTCCCCTTCTACGAGCGGCTCGGCTTCACCGTCACCGCCGACGTCGAGGTGCCCGAAGGACCGCGCACCT
GGTGCATGACCCGCAAGCCCGGTGCCAGTTAACGAATTCTAGATCTTGAGACAAATGGCAGTATTCATCC
ACAATTTTAAAAGAAAAGGGGGGATTGGGGGGTACAGTGCAGGGGAAAGAATAGTAGACATAATAGCAAC
AGACATACAAACTAAAGAATTACAAAAACAAATTACAAAAATTCAAAATTTTCGGGTTTATTACAGGGAC
AGCAGAGATCCACTTTGGCGCCGGCTCGAGGCCTGCAGGTGCAAAGATGGATAAAGTTTTAAACAGAGAG
GAATCTTTGCAGCTAATGGACCTTCTAGGTCTTGAAAGGAGTGGGAATTGGCTCCGGTGCCCGTCAGTGG
GCAGAGCGCACATCGCCCACAGTCCCCGAGAAGTTGGGGGGAGGGGTCGGCAATTGAACCGGTGCCTAGA
GAAGGTGGCGCGGGGTAAACTGGGAAAGTGATGTCGTGTACTGGCTCCGCCTTTTTCCCGAGGGTGGGGG
AGAACCGTATATAAGTGCAGTAGTCGCCGTGAACGTTCTTTTTCGCAACGGGTTTGCCGCCAGAACACAG
GTAAGTGCCGTGTGTGGTTCCCGCGGGCCTGGCCTCTTTACGGGTTATGGCCCTTGCGTGCCTTGAATTA
CTTCCACCTGGCTGCAGTACGTGATTCTTGATCCCGAGCTTCGGGTTGGAAGTGGGTGGGAGAGTTCGAG
GCCTTGCGCTTAAGGAGCCCCTTCGCCTCGTGCTTGAGTTGAGGCCTGGCCTGGGCGCTGGGGCCGCCGC
GTGCGAATCTGGTGGCACCTTCGCGCCTGTCTCGCTGCTTTCGATAAGTCTCTAGCCATTTAAAATTTTT
GATGACCTGCTGCGACGCTTTTTTTCTGGCAAGATAGTCTTGTAAATGCGGGCCAAGATCTGCACACTGG
TATTTCGGTTTTTGGGGCCGCGGGCGGCGACGGGGCCCGTGCGTCCCAGCGCACATGTTCGGCGAGGCGG
GGCCTGCGAGCGCGGCCACCGAGAATCGGACGGGGGTAGTCTCAAGCTGGCCGGCCTGCTCTGGTGCCTG
GCCTCGCGCCGCCGTGTATCGCCCCGCCCTGGGCGGCAAGGCTGGCCCGGTCGGCACCAGTTGCGTGAGC
GGAAAGATGGCCGCTTCCCGGCCCTGCTGCAGGGAGCTCAAAATGGAGGACGCGGCGCTCGGGAGAGCGG
GCGGGTGAGTCACCCACACAAAGGAAAAGGGCCTTTCCGTCCTCAGCCGTCGCTTCATGTGACTCCACGG
AGTACCGGGCGCCGTCCAGGCACCTCGATTAGTTCTCGAGCTTTTGGAGTACGTCGTCTTTAGGTTGGGG
GGAGGGGTTTTATGCGATGGAGTTTCCCCACACTGAGTGGGTGGAGACTGAAGTTAGGCCAGCTTGGCAC
TTGATGTAATTCTCCTTGGAATTTGCCCTTTTTGAGTTTGGATCTTGGTTCATTCTCAAGCCTCAGACAG
TGGTTCAAAGTTTTTTTCTTCCATTTCAGGTGTCGTGAGGCTAGCACCGCCACCATGAATACGGATTTAG
CTGCTGGAAAGATGGCTTCTGCTGCCTGCTCCATGGACCCCATCGACAGCTTTGAGCTCCTGGATCTCCT
GTTTGACCGGCAGGACGGCATCCTGAGACACGTGGAGCTGGGCGAGGGCTGGGGTCACGTCAAGGACCAG
CAGGTCCTGCCAAACCCCGACTCTGACGACTTCCTCAGCTCCATCCTGGGCTCTGGAGACTCACTGCCCA
GCTCCCCACTCTGGTCCCCCGAAGGCAGTGATAGTGGCATCTCCGAAGACCTCCCCTCCGACCCCCAGGA
CACCCCTCCACGCAGCGGACCAGCCACCTCCCCCGCCGGCTGCCATCCTGCCCAGCCTGGCAAGGGGCCC
TGCCTCTCCTATCATCCTGGCAACTCTTGCTCCACCACAACCCCAGGGCCAGTGATCCAAGTACCTGAAG
CCTCTGTGACCATAGACCTGGAAATGTGGAGCCCAGGAGGAAGGATCTGTGCTGAGAAGCCGGCTGATCC
GGTGGACCTGTCCCCACGATGCAATCTCACCGTGAAAGACCTCCTCCTTTCGGGCAGCAGTGGGGACCTG
CATCACCTGGGGGCCTCCTACCTCCTGCGACCTGGGGCTGGGCACTGTCAGGAGCTGGTGCTCACCGAGG
ATGAGAAGAAGCTGCTGGCTAAAGAAGGCATCACCCTGCCCACTCAGCTGCCCCTCACTAAGTACGAGGA
GCGAGTGCTGAAAAAAATCCGCCGGAAAATCCGGAACAAGCAGTCGGCGCAAGAAAGCAGGAAGAAGAAG
AAGGAATATATCGATGGCCTGGAGACTCGGATGTCAGCTTGCACTGCTCAGAATCAGGAGTTACAGAGGA
AAGTCTTGCATCTCGAGAAGCAAAACCTGTCCCTCTTGGAGCAACTGAAGAAACTCCAGGCCATTGTGGT
GCAGTCCACCAGCAAGTCAGCCCAGACAGGCACCTGTGTCGCAGTCCTGTTGCTGTCCTTTGCCCTCATC
ATCCTCCCCTCCATCAGCCCTTTTGGCCCCAACAAAACCGAGAGCCCTGGGGACTTTGCGCCTGTACGAG
TGTTCTCCAGAACTTTGCACAACGATGCTGCCTCCCGCGTGGCTGCTGATGCTGTGCCAGGCTCCGAGGC
CCCAGGACCCCGACCCGAGGCTGACACAACCCGAGAAGAGTCTCCAGGAAGCCCCGGGGCAGACTGGGGC
TTCCAGGACACCGCGAACCTGACCAATTCGACGGAGGAGCTGGACAACGCCACCCTGGTCCTGAGGAATG
CAACAGAGGGGCTGGGCCAGGTCGCCCTGCTGGACTGGGTGGCGCCTGGGCCGAGCACTGGCTCAGGACG
TGCAGGGCTGGAGGCGGCGGGAGACGAGCTGTAGTAATGAACTAGTCCGTAACTTGAAAGTATTTCGATT
TCTTGGCTTTATATATCTTGTGGAAAGGACGAAGGTCCGTAGACCGGAGTATTTCAACGCGTTAAGTCGA
CAATCAACCTCTGGATTACAAAATTTGTGAAAGATTGACTGGTATTCTTAACTATGTTGCTCCTTTTACG
CTATGTGGATACGCTGCTTTAATGCCTTTGTATCATGCTATTGCTTCCCGTATGGCTTTCATTTTCTCCT
CCTTGTATAAATCCTGGTTGCTGTCTCTTTATGAGGAGTTGTGGCCCGTTGTCAGGCAACGTGGCGTGGT
GTGCACTGTGTTTGCTGACGCAACCCCCACTGGTTGGGGCATTGCCACCACCTGTCAGCTCCTTTCCGGG
ACTTTCGCTTTCCCCCTCCCTATTGCCACGGCGGAACTCATCGCCGCCTGCCTTGCCCGCTGCTGGACAG
GGGCTCGGCTGTTGGGCACTGACAATTCCGTGGTGTTGTCGGGGAAATCATCGTCCTTTCCTTGGCTGCT
CGCCTGTGTTGCCACCTGGATTCTGCGCGGGACGTCCTTCTGCTACGTCCCTTCGGCCCTCAATCCAGCG
GACCTTCCTTCCCGCGGCCTGCTGCCGGCTCTGCGGCCTCTTCCGCGTCTTCGCCTTCGCCCTCAGACGA
GTCGGATCTCCCTTTGGGCCGCCTCCCCGCGTCGACTTTAAGACCAATGACTTACAAGGCAGCTGTAGAT
CTTAGCCACTTTTTAAAAGAAAAGGGGGGACTGGAAGGGCTAATTCACTCCCAACGAAGACAAGATCTGC
TTTTTGCTTGTACTGGGTCTCTCTGGTTAGACCAGATCTGAGCCTGGGAGCTCTCTGGCTAACTAGGGAA
CCCACTGCTTAAGCCTCAATAAAGCTTGCCTTGAGTGCTTCAAGTAGTGTGTGCCCGTCTGTTGTGTGAC
TCTGGTAACTAGAGATCCCTCAGACCCTTTTAGTCAGTGTGGAAAATCTCTAGCAGTACGTATAGTAGTT
CATGTCATCTTATTATTCAGTATTTATAACTTGCAAAGAAATGAATATCAGAGAGTGAGAGGAACTTGTT
TATTGCAGCTTATAATGGTTACAAATAAAGCAATAGCATCACAAATTTCACAAATAAAGCATTTTTTTCA
CTGCATTCTAGTTGTGGTTTGTCCAAACTCATCAATGTATCTTATCATGTCTGGCTCTAGCTATCCCGCC
CCTAACTCCGCCCATCCCGCCCCTAACTCCGCCCAGTTCCGCCCATTCTCCGCCCCATGGCTGACTAATT
TTTTTTATTTATGCAGAGGCCGAGGCCGCCTCGGCCTCTGAGCTATTCCAGAAGTAGTGAGGAGGCTTTT
TTGGAGGCCTAGGGACGTACCCAATTCGCCCTATAGTGAGTCGTATTACGCGCGCTCACTGGCCGTCGTT
TTACAACGTCGTGACTGGGAAAACCCTGGCGTTACCCAACTTAATCGCCTTGCAGCACATCCCCCTTTCG
CCAGCTGGCGTAATAGCGAAGAGGCCCGCACCGATCGCCCTTCCCAACAGTTGCGCAGCCTGAATGGCGA
ATGGG
[124 nt withheld, positions 7076-7199]
C
[91 nt withheld, positions 7201-7291]
A
[49 nt withheld, positions 7293-7341]
CCTTTGACGTTGGAGTCCACGTTCTTT
[37 nt withheld, positions 7369-7405]
ACCCTATCTCGGTCTATTCTTTTGATTTATAAGGGATTTTGCCGATTTCGGCCTATTGGTTAAAAAATGA
GCTGATTTAACAAAAATTTAACGCGAATTTTAACAAAATATTAACGCTTACAATTTAGGTGGCACTTTTC
GGGGAAATGTGCGCGGAACCCCTATTTGTTTATTTTTCTAAATACATTCAAATATGTATCCGCTCATGAG
ACAATAACCCTGATAAATGCTTCAATAATATTGAAAAAGGAAGAGTATGAGTATTCAACATTTCCGTGTC
GCCCTTATTCCCTTTTTTGCGGCATTTTGCCTTCCTGTTTTTGCTCACCCAGAAACGCTGGTGAAAGTAA
AAGATGCTGAAGATCAGTTGGGTGCACGAGTGGGTTACATCGAACTGGATCTCAACAGCGGTAAGATCCT
TGAGAGTTTTCGCCCCGAAGAACGTTTTCCAATGATGAGCACTTTTAAAGTTCTGCTATGTGGCGCGGTA
TTATCCCGTATTGACGCCGGGCAAGAGCAACTCGGTCGCCGCATACACTATTCTCAGAATGACTTGGTTG
AGTACTCACCAGTCACAGAAAAGCATCTTACGGATGGCATGACAGTAAGAGAATTATGCAGTGCTGCCAT
AACCATGAGTGATAACACTGCGGCCAACTTACTTCTGACAACGATCGGAGGACCGAAGGAGCTAACCGCT
TTTTTGCACAACATGGGGGATCATGTAACTCGCCTTGATCGTTGGGAACCGGAGCTGAATGAAGCCATAC
CAAACGACGAGCGTGACACCACGATGCCTGTAGCAATGGCAACAACGTTGCGCAAACTATTAACTGGCGA
ACTACTTACTCTAGCTTCCCGGCAACAATTAATAGACTGGATGGAGGCGGATAAAGTTGCAGGACCACTT
CTGCGCTCGGCCCTTCCGGCTGGCTGGTTTATTGCTGATAAATCTGGAGCCGGTGAGCGTGGGTCTCGCG
GTATCATTGCAGCACTGGGGCCAGATGGTAAGCCCTCCCGTATCGTAGTTATCTACACGACGGGGAGTCA
GGCAACTATGGATGAACGAAATAGACAGATCGCTGAGATAGGTGCCTCACTGATTAAGCATTGGTAACTG
TCAGACCAAGTTTACTCATATATACTTTAGATTGATTTAAAACTTCATTTTTAATTTAAAAGGATCTAGG
TGAAGATCCTTTTTGATAATCTCATGACCAAAATCCCTTAACGTGAGTTTTCGTTCCACTGAGCGTCAGA
CCCCGTAGAAAAGATCAAAGGATCTTCTTGAGATCCTTTTTTTCTGCGCGTAATCTGCTGCTTGCAAACA
AAAAAACCACCGCTACCAGCGGTGGTTTGTTTGCCGGATCAAGAGCTACCAACTCTTTTTCCGAAGGTAA
CTGGCTTCAGCAGAGCGCAGATACCAAATACTGTTCTTCTAGTGTAGCCGTAGTTAGGCCACCACTTCAA
GAACTCTGTAGCACCGCCTACATACCTCGCTCTGCTAATCCTGTTACCAGTGGCTGCTGCCAGTGGCGAT
AAGTCGTGTCTTACCGGGTTGGACTCAAGACGATAGTTACCGGATAAGGCGCAGCGGTCGGGCTGAACGG
GGGGTTCGTGCACACAGCCCAGCTTGGAGCGAACGACCTACACCGAACTGAGATACCTACAGCGTGAGCT
ATGAGAAAGCGCCACGCTTCCCGAAGGGAGAAAGGCGGACAGGTATCCGGTAAGCGGCAGGGTCGGAACA
GGAGAGCGCACGAGGGAGCTTCCAGGGGGAAACGCCTGGTATCTTTATAGTCCTGTCGGGTTTCGCCACC
TCTGACTTGAGCGTCGATTTTTGTGATGCTCGTCAGGGGGGCGGAGCCTATGGAAAAACGCCAGCAACGC
GGCCTTTTTACGGTTCCTGGCCTTTTGCTGGCCTTTTGCTCACATGTTCTTTCCTGCGTTATCCCCTGAT
TCTGTGGATAACCGTATTACCGCCTTTGAGTGAGCTGATACCGCTCGCCGCAGCCGAACGACCGAGCGCA
GCGAGTCAGTGAGCGAGGAAGCGGAAGAGCGCCCAATACGCAAACCGCCTCTCCCCGCGCGTTGGCCGAT
TCATTAATGCAGCTGGCACGACAGGTTTCCCGACTGGAAAGCGGGCAGTGAGCGCAACGCAATTAATGTG
AGTTAGCTCACTCATTAGGCACCCCAGGCTTTACACTTTATGCTTCCGGCTCGTATGTTGTGTGGAATTG
TGAGCGGATAACAATTTCACACAGGAAACAGCTATGACCATGATTACGCCAAGCGCGCAATTAACCCTCA
CTAAAGGGAACAAAAGCTGGAGCTGCAAGC
