>Addgene plasmid #141972 | TFORF2212 | depositor partial sequence | sequence record 278053 | Insert
ACCGCCACCATGAATACGGATTTAGCTGCTGGAAAGATGGCTTCTGCTGCCTGCTCCATGGACCCCATCG
ACAGCTTTGAGCTCCTGGATCTCCTGTTTGACCGGCAGGACGGCATCCTGAGACACGTGGAGCTGGGCGA
GGGCTGGGGTCACGTCAAGGACCAGCAGGTCCTGCCAAACCCCGACTCTGACGACTTCCTCAGCTCCATC
CTGGGCTCTGGAGACTCACTGCCCAGCTCCCCACTCTGGTCCCCCGAAGGCAGTGATAGTGGCATCTCCG
AAGACCTCCCCTCCGACCCCCAGGACACCCCTCCACGCAGCGGACCAGCCACCTCCCCCGCCGGCTGCCA
TCCTGCCCAGCCTGGCAAGGGGCCCTGCCTCTCCTATCATCCTGGCAACTCTTGCTCCACCACAACCCCA
GGGCCAGTGATCCAAGTACCTGAAGCCTCTGTGACCATAGACCTGGAAATGTGGAGCCCAGGAGGAAGGA
TCTGTGCTGAGAAGCCGGCTGATCCGGTGGACCTGTCCCCACGATGCAATCTCACCGTGAAAGACCTCCT
CCTTTCGGGCAGCAGTGGGGACCTGCATCACCTGGGGGCCTCCTACCTCCTGCGACCTGGGGCTGGGCAC
TGTCAGGAGCTGGTGCTCACCGAGGATGAGAAGAAGCTGCTGGCTAAAGAAGGCATCACCCTGCCCACTC
AGCTGCCCCTCACTAAGTACGAGGAGCGAGTGCTGAAAAAAATCCGCCGGAAAATCCGGAACAAGCAGTC
GGCGCAAGAAAGCAGGAAGAAGAAGAAGGAATATATCGATGGCCTGGAGACTCGGATGTCAGCTTGCACT
GCTCAGAATCAGGAGTTACAGAGGAAAGTCTTGCATCTCGAGAAGCAAAACCTGTCCCTCTTGGAGCAAC
TGAAGAAACTCCAGGCCATTGTGGTGCAGTCCACCAGCAAGTCAGCCCAGACAGGCACCTGTGTCGCAGT
CCTGTTGCTGTCCTTTGCCCTCATCATCCTCCCCTCCATCAGCCCTTTTGGCCCCAACAAAACCGAGAGC
CCTGGGGACTTTGCGCCTGTACGAGTGTTCTCCAGAACTTTGCACAACGATGCTGCCTCCCGCGTGGCTG
CTGATGCTGTGCCAGGCTCCGAGGCCCCAGGACCCCGACCCGAGGCTGACACAACCCGAGAAGAGTCTCC
AGGAAGCCCCGGGGCAGACTGGGGCTTCCAGGACACCGCGAACCTGACCAATTCGACGGAGGAGCTGGAC
AACGCCACCCTGGTCCTGAGGAATGCAACAGAGGGGCTGGGCCAGGTCGCCCTGCTGGACTGGGTGGCGC
CTGGGCCGAGCACTGGCTCAGGACGTGCAGGGCTGGAGGCGGCGGGAGACGAGCTGTAGTAATGAACTAG
TCCGTAACTTGAAAGTATTTCGATTTCTTGGCTTTATATATCTTGTGGAAAGGACGAAGGTCCGTAGACC
GGAGTATTTCA
