>Addgene plasmid #141972 | TFORF2212 | depositor partial sequence | sequence record 278054 | Barcode
AGGTCCGTAGACCGGAGTATTTCA
